>Addgene plasmid #161499 | THI ONLY pALD4 T2 | addgene full sequence | sequence record 326275 | Addgene NGS Result
CGCTGTGAGCAAAAGGCCAGCAAAAGGCCAGGAACCGTAAAAAGGCCGCGTTGCTGGCGTTTTTCCATAG
GCTCCGCCCCCCTGACGAGCATCACAAAAATCGACGCTCAAGTCAGAGGTGGCGAAACCCGACAGGACTA
TAAAGATACCAGGCGTTTCCCCCTGGAAGCTCCCTCGTGCGCTCTCCTGTTCCGACCCTGCCGCTTACCG
GATACCTGTCCGCCTTTCTCCCTTCGGGAAGCGTGGCGCTTTCTCATAGCTCACGCTGTAGGTATCTCAG
TTCGGTGTAGGTCGTTCGCTCCAAGCTGGGCTGTGTGCACGAACCCCCCGTTCAGCCCGACCGCTGCGCC
TTATCCGGTAACTATCGTCTTGAGTCCAACCCGGTAAGACACGACTTATCGCCACTGGCAGCAGCCACTG
GTAACAGGATTAGCAGAGCGAGGTATGTAGGCGGTGCTACAGAGTTCTTGAAGTGGTGGCCTAACTACGG
CTACACTAGAAGAACAGTATTTGGTATCTGCGCTCTGCTGAAGCCAGTTACCTTCGGAAAAAGAGTTGGT
AGCTCTTGATCCGGCAAACAAACCACCGCTGGTAGCGGTGGTTTTTTTGTTTGCAAGCAGCAGATTACGC
GCAGAAAAAAAGGATCTCAAGAAGATCCTTTGATCTTTTCTACGGGGTGGAGCGCAAAAAACCCCGCCCC
TGACAGGGCGGGGTTTTTTCGCGATCGGAGCGGTACTACCATTGACACTACACATCCTTAATTCCAATCC
TGTCTGGCCTCCTTCACCTTTTAACCATCTTGCCCATTCCAACTCGTGTCAGATTGCGTATCAAGTGAAA
AAAAAAAAATTTTAAATCTTTAACCCAATCAGGTAATAACTGTCGCCTCTTTTATCTGCCGCACTGCATG
AGGTGTCCCCTTAGTGGGAAAGAGTACTGAGCCAACCCTGGAGGACAGCAAGGGAAAAATACCTACAACT
TGCTTCATAATGGTCGTAAAAACAATCCTTGTCGGATATAAGTGTTGTAGACTGTCCCTTATCCTCTGCG
ATGTTCTTCCTCTCAAAGTTTGCGATTTCTCTCTATCAGAATTGCCATCAAGAGACTCAGGACTAATTTC
GCAGTCCCACACGCACTCGTACATGATTGGCTGAAATTTCCCTAAAGAATTTCTTTTTCACGAAAATTTT
TTTTTTACACAAGATTTTCAGCAGATATAAAATGGAGAGCAGGACCTCCGCTGTGACTCTTCTTTTTTTT
CTTTTATTCTCACTACATACATTTTAGTTATTCGCCAACATGGACTACAAAGACCATGACGGTGATTATA
AAGATCATGACATCGATTACAAGGATGACGATGACAAGCTCATGGACAAGAAGTACTCCATTGGGCTCGC
TATCGGCACAAACAGCGTCGGCTGGGCCGTCATTACGGACGAGTACAAGGTGCCGAGCAAAAAATTCAAA
GTTCTGGGCAATACCGATCGCCACAGCATAAAGAAGAACCTCATTGGCGCCCTCCTGTTCGACTCCGGGG
AGACGGCCGAAGCCACGCGGCTCAAAAGAACAGCACGGCGCAGATATACCCGCAGAAAGAATCGGATCTG
CTACCTGCAGGAGATCTTTAGTAATGAGATGGCTAAGGTGGATGACTCTTTCTTCCATAGGCTGGAGGAG
TCCTTTTTGGTGGAGGAGGATAAAAAGCACGAGCGCCACCCAATCTTTGGCAATATCGTGGACGAGGTGG
CGTACCATGAAAAGTACCCAACCATATATCATCTGAGGAAGAAGCTTGTAGACAGTACTGATAAGGCTGA
CTTGCGGTTGATCTATCTCGCGCTGGCGCATATGATCAAATTTCGGGGACACTTCCTCATCGAGGGGGAC
CTGAACCCAGACAACAGCGATGTCGACAAACTCTTTATCCAACTGGTTCAGACTTACAATCAGCTTTTCG
AAGAGAACCCGATCAACGCATCCGGAGTTGACGCCAAAGCAATCCTGAGCGCTAGGCTGTCCAAATCCCG
GCGGCTCGAAAACCTCATCGCACAGCTCCCTGGGGAGAAGAAGAACGGCCTGTTTGGTAATCTTATCGCC
CTGTCACTCGGGCTGACCCCCAACTTTAAATCTAACTTCGACCTGGCCGAAGATGCCAAGCTTCAACTGA
GCAAAGACACCTACGATGATGATCTCGACAATCTGCTGGCCCAGATCGGCGACCAGTACGCAGACCTTTT
TTTGGCGGCAAAGAACCTGTCAGACGCCATTCTGCTGAGTGATATTCTGCGAGTGAACACGGAGATCACC
AAAGCTCCGCTGAGCGCTAGTATGATCAAGCGCTATGATGAGCACCACCAAGACTTGACTTTGCTGAAGG
CCCTTGTCAGACAGCAACTGCCTGAGAAGTACAAGGAAATTTTCTTCGATCAGTCTAAAAATGGCTACGC
CGGATACATTGACGGCGGAGCAAGCCAGGAGGAATTTTACAAATTTATTAAGCCCATCTTGGAAAAAATG
GACGGCACCGAGGAGCTGCTGGTAAAGCTTAACAGAGAAGATCTGTTGCGCAAACAGCGCACTTTCGACA
ATGGAAGCATCCCCCACCAGATTCACCTGGGCGAACTGCACGCTATCCTCAGGCGGCAAGAGGATTTCTA
CCCCTTTTTGAAAGATAACAGGGAAAAGATTGAGAAAATCCTCACATTTCGGATACCCTACTATGTAGGC
CCCCTCGCCCGGGGAAATTCCAGATTCGCGTGGATGACTCGCAAATCAGAAGAGACTATCACTCCCTGGA
ACTTCGAGGAAGTCGTGGATAAGGGGGCCTCTGCCCAGTCCTTCATCGAAAGGATGACTAACTTTGATAA
AAATCTGCCTAACGAAAAGGTGCTTCCTAAACACTCTCTGCTGTACGAGTACTTCACAGTTTATAACGAG
CTCACCAAGGTCAAATACGTCACAGAAGGGATGAGAAAGCCAGCATTCCTGTCTGGAGAGCAGAAGAAAG
CTATCGTGGACCTCCTCTTCAAGACGAACCGGAAAGTTACCGTGAAACAGCTCAAAGAGGACTATTTCAA
AAAGATTGAATGTTTCGACTCTGTTGAAATCAGCGGAGTGGAGGATCGCTTCAACGCATCCCTGGGAACG
TATCACGATCTCCTGAAAATCATTAAAGACAAGGACTTCCTGGACAATGAGGAGAACGAGGACATTCTTG
AGGACATTGTCCTCACCCTTACGTTGTTTGAAGATAGGGAGATGATTGAAGAACGCTTGAAAACTTACGC
TCATCTCTTCGACGACAAAGTCATGAAACAGCTCAAGAGGCGCCGATATACAGGATGGGGGCGGCTGTCA
AGAAAACTGATCAATGGGATCCGAGACAAGCAGAGTGGAAAGACAATCCTGGATTTTCTTAAGTCCGATG
GATTTGCCAACAGGAACTTCATGCAGTTGATCCATGATGACTCTCTCACCTTTAAGGAGGACATCCAGAA
AGCACAAGTTTCTGGCCAGGGGGACAGTCTGCACGAGCACATCGCTAATCTTGCAGGTAGCCCAGCTATC
AAAAAGGGAATACTGCAGACCGTTAAGGTCGTGGATGAACTCGTCAAAGTAATGGGAAGGCATAAGCCCG
AGAATATCGTTATCGAGATGGCCCGAGAGAACCAAACTACCCAGAAGGGACAGAAGAACAGTAGGGAAAG
GATGAAGAGGATTGAAGAGGGTATAAAAGAACTGGGGTCCCAAATCCTTAAGGAACACCCAGTTGAAAAC
ACCCAGCTTCAGAATGAGAAGCTCTACCTGTACTACCTGCAGAACGGCAGGGACATGTACGTGGATCAGG
AACTGGACATCAATCGGCTCTCCGACTACGACGTGGATGCCATCGTGCCCCAGTCTTTTCTCAAAGATGA
TTCTATTGATAATAAAGTGTTGACAAGATCCGATAAAAATAGAGGGAAGAGTGATAACGTCCCCTCAGAA
GAAGTTGTCAAGAAAATGAAAAATTATTGGCGGCAGCTGCTGAACGCCAAACTGATCACACAACGGAAGT
TCGATAATCTGACTAAGGCTGAACGAGGTGGCCTGTCTGAGTTGGATAAAGCCGGCTTCATCAAAAGGCA
GCTTGTTGAGACACGCCAGATCACCAAGCACGTGGCCCAAATTCTCGATTCACGCATGAACACCAAGTAC
GATGAAAATGACAAACTGATTCGAGAGGTGAAAGTTATTACTCTGAAGTCTAAGCTAGTCTCAGATTTCA
GAAAGGACTTTCAGTTTTATAAGGTGAGAGAGATCAACAATTACCACCATGCGCATGATGCCTACCTGAA
TGCAGTGGTAGGCACTGCACTTATCAAAAAATATCCCAAGCTTGAATCTGAATTTGTTTACGGAGACTAT
AAAGTGTACGATGTTAGGAAAATGATCGCAAAGTCTGAGCAGGAAATAGGCAAGGCCACCGCTAAGTACT
TCTTTTACAGCAATATTATGAATTTTTTCAAGACCGAGATTACACTGGCCAATGGAGAGATTCGGAAGCG
ACCACTTATCGAAACAAACGGAGAAACAGGAGAAATCGTGTGGGACAAGGGTAGGGATTTCGCGACAGTC
CGGAAGGTCCTGTCCATGCCGCAGGTGAACATCGTTAAAAAGACCGAAGTACAGACCGGAGGCTTCTCCA
AGGAAAGTATCCTCCCGAAAAGGAACAGCGACAAGCTGATCGCACGCAAAAAAGATTGGGACCCCAAGAA
ATACGGCGGATTCGATTCTCCTACAGTCGCTTACAGTGTACTGGTTGTGGCCAAAGTGGAGAAAGGGAAG
TCTAAAAAACTCAAAAGCGTCAAGGAACTGCTGGGCATCACAATCATGGAGCGATCAAGCTTCGAAAAAA
ACCCCATCGACTTTCTCGAGGCGAAAGGATATAAAGAGGTCAAAAAAGACCTCATCATTAAGCTTCCCAA
GTACTCTCTCTTTGAGCTTGAAAACGGCCGGAAACGAATGCTCGCTAGTGCGGGCGAGCTGCAGAAAGGT
AACGAGCTGGCACTGCCCTCTAAATACGTTAATTTCTTGTATCTGGCCAGCCACTATGAAAAGCTCAAAG
GGTCCCCCGAAGATAATGAGCAGAAGCAGCTGTTCGTGGAACAACACAAACACTACCTTGATGAGATCAT
CGAGCAAATAAGCGAATTCTCCAAAAGAGTGATCCTCGCCGACGCTAACCTCGATAAGGTGCTTTCTGCT
TACAATAAGCACAGGGATAAGCCCATCAGGGAGCAGGCAGAAAACATTATCCACTTGTTTACTCTGACCA
ACTTGGGCGCTCCTGCAGCCTTCAAGTACTTCGACACCACCATAGACAGAAAGCGGTACACCTCTACAAA
GGAGGTCCTGGACGCCACACTGATTCATCAGTCAATTACGGGGCTCTATGAAACAAGAATCGACCTCTCT
CAGCTCGGTGGAGACAGCAGGGCTGACCCCAAGAAGAAGAGGAAGGTGTGAGCTTTAGTCAAATATTAAT
CTATTTCACCTGTTCAAACTTTACTTAATGTACAAATGTGGTAGTTATTAGTTTTGCAACGGAACTTGTT
CCATAATCTGGTCCTCTGGGACAGCAAACTGTCTTTCACTAGTAGCGCCAGTTTCGGGAGTCCACACAGC
ATTAGTCACCGGTGCACCAGCACTAATCTCACGACCTTCTGGGTGTTTAAATGGGCAGTTAGGGTTGCGG
CATCCAGCTGCAAACTTACAATCCTCATCAATTGGATGAGTGAAAAAACAGTTTGGTCTGGTACAACTGT
TGCCTTCACGACACAGTACAGGAGTAGTTGCGTGACGTCTTGGGCACTTGTAATTACGGCATGATTTACC
AAATCGACATTGTTCCAAAGCCCTCTGTTGTTTTTGTTGTTTCTCTTCTTCGGTGATCTTGTGTTCAGGT
GATCGATGAGCCTTTGGACAGTCCGGATTAGAGCGCTCCGGGGAGCGCATTATTTGGGTCGGCTACTGTC
ATTGGTTATGATGGCCTTACCGAGCACGAAGGTGGTTGGATAGACCACAACTGGAAACAGTTGTACAAAC
AGATTGCATTCATTTTTGCTTGTATTGGATACTCGATGGCCATCACCGCTCTTATCTGTTTCATCCTCAA
CCGTATTCCATTTTTGCAACTGCGAGCTTCAGAAGAGGCTGAGGAGAAAGGTATGGATGAGGATCAGATT
GGAGAGTTCGCTTATGACTACGTGGAAGTACGTCGTGATTTTTTGGCTTGGGGATCAGGCCCAAACAATG
GCTTCAAGGAGCCGGAAGTTCTGGATCAGGTAGTTCCGGTTAATGATTTCAGCAGTGACCAGAATGTGAC
TAATCAGACCAACGAATCTGAGAAGCAGTAGAGTAAATATAGAGATGATATTTAGTGTATTCTAATGCTT
ATGTAATGTATTAAGCAAAAAGTTGTGTTTATGAGTTAGCATTTGTCTTAGCAAACATAAAATTATGTCG
ACATTTGCAACCCGCATGTCTAGTGTTTTTAGATCGATCTTCGATGTGTAGAATAATGCCTCCACGTGAT
GCCCCGCGATTTTGTTGGGTCGCAATGCCTCCAACATAAACCCATCACGTATAAAAAGCCCTCTTAACCC
TCCCCCCTGTTTCGTTTGCTTCATCACTTAACCTGAACTATCAACATGCCCAAAAAGAAAAGAAAAGTGG
GTAGTATGGCGTCTAACTTCACCCAGTTCGTTCTGGTTGACAACGGTGGTACCGGTGACGTTACCGTTGC
GCCGTCTAACTTCGCGAACGGTGTTGCGGAATGGATCTCTTCTAACTCTCGTTCTCAGGCGTACAAAGTT
ACCTGCTCTGTTCGTCAATCCTCCGCGCAGAACCGTAAATACACCATCAAAGTTGAAGTTCCGAAAGTTG
CGACCCAGACCGTTGGTGGTGTTGAACTGCCGGTTGCGGCGTGGCGTTCTTACCTGAACATGGAACTGAC
CATCCCGATCTTCGCGACCAACTCTGACTGCGAACTGATCGTTAAAGCGATGCAGGGTCTGCTGAAAGAC
GGTAACCCGATCCCGTCTGCGATCGCGGCGAACTCTGGTATCTACTAGGCTTCTGTTTAATTCTGTAGGA
TAAACGAAATAACTGTATCTTTATAATCATCCTTAAGATAGCCCTGGACTCGTCAGACATTAGTTCGCGC
ACATTATTTTCCTCCACTGTCTGCAAACAGCCACACGGCATTTCCCTCTCTAGTTTCATTTATCAAAGTA
GCACAACACGCTAATTGGAGGACAATAAGAAGAAAAAAAAAGAAAAGCGGTGGGGGAGGGATTATTAAAT
AAGGATTATGTAACCCCAGGGTACCGTTCTATACATATTTAAGGATTATTTAGGACAATCGATGAAATCG
GCATCAAACTGGATGGGAGTATAGTGTCCGGATAATCGGATAAATCATCTTGCGAGGAGCCGCTTGGTTG
GTTGGTGAGAGGAGTGAAATATGTGTCTCCTCACCCAAGAATCGCGATATCAGCACCCTGTGGGGGACAC
TATTGGCCTCCCTCCCAAACCTTCGATGTGGTAGTGCTTTATTATATTGATTACATTGATTACATAGCTA
AACCCTGCCTGGTTGCAAGTTGAGCTCCGAATTCCAATATTAGTAAAATGCCTGCAAGATAACCTCGGTA
TGGCGTCCGACCCCGCTTAATTATTTTAACTCCTTTCCAACGAGGACTTCGTAATTTTTGATTAGGGAGT
TGAGAAACGGGGGGTCTTGATACCTCCTCGATTTCAGATCCCACCCCCTCTCAGTCCCAAGTGGGACCCC
CCTCGGCCGTGAAATGCGCGCACTTTAGTTTTTTTCGCATGTAAACGCCGGTGTCCGTCAATTAAAAGTC
GCAGACTAGGGTGAACTTTACCATTTTTGTCGCACTCCGTCTCCTCGGAATAGGGGTGTAGTAATTCTGC
AGTAGTGCAATTTTTACCCCGCCAAGGGGGGGCGAAAAGAGACGACCTCATCACGCATTCTCCAGTCGCT
CTCTACGCCTACAGCACCGACGTAGTTAACTTTCTCCCATATATAAAGCAATTGCCATTCCCCTGAAAAC
TTTAACCTCTGCTTTTTCTTGATTTTTCCTTGCCCAAAGAAAAGCATGTACCAACTGATGAGTCCGTGAG
GACGAAACGAGTAAGCTCGTCTTGGTAGCAATTGGTATAAAGTTTTAGAGCTAGAAATAGCAAGTTAAAA
TAAGGCTAGTCCGTTATCAACTTGAAAAAGTGGCACCGAGTCGGTGCGCGCACATGAGGATCACCCATGT
GCTTTTGGCCGGCATGGTCCCAGCCTCCTCGCTGGCGCCGGCTGGGCAACATGCTTCGGCATGGCGAATG
GGACAGCTTTGGACTGCTTTTAGTGTACATCTGATAATATAGTACTACCACGTATGATAATGTAGAGAAT
AGGCTTCCTTGTCGAGTGTGTTTGCAGTTTTCTTGAGTTTCAAGGTTTAAATGCTGGTATATTAGTTCAT
CGAAGGTTTCAGCCAATAGCACCTTAAATCAATCAAACTAATTCGACTCTTACGAAAGAGCCTACTGTGT
TTAGTATCGAAGTCGTTTACCTTTCATGTTGAATAGCTTCCTCTCTGACCCTAACATTTCAAGATCCTCC
TAAAGTTACCCGGATTGTGAAATTCTAATGATCCACCTGCCCAATGCATTTTTTCTTTATTCAGTTTACC
TTTTTTACCTAATATACGAGCTTGTTAAAGTAAGTGGCACTGCAATACTAGGCTTATTGTTGATATTATG
ATGAATCGTTTTCACAAACTTGATTTCCTGTGAACTCACCATGTACTAAGGAAAAAAACATGCATCACCA
TCTGAATATTTGACCGCTAGCTCATGGACATGGAGGCCCAGAATACCCTCCTTGACAGTCTTGACGTGCG
CAGCTCAGGGGCATGATGTGACTGTCGCCCGTACATTTAGCCCATACATCCCCATGTATAATCATTTGCA
TCCATACATTTTGATGGCCGCACGGCGCGAAGCAAAAATTACGGCTCCTCGCTGCAGACCTGCGAGCAGG
GAAACGCTCCCCTCACAGACGCGTTGAATTGTCCCCACGCCGCGCCCCTGTAGAGAAATATAAAAGGTTA
GGATTTGCCACTGAGGTTCTTCTTTCATATACTTCCTTTTAAAATCTTGCTAGGATACAGTTCTCACATC
ACATCCGAACATAAACAACCATGGGTACCACTCTTGACGACACGGCTTACCGGTACCGCACCAGTGTCCC
GGGGGACGCCGAGGCCATCGAGGCACTGGATGGGTCCTTCACCACCGACACCGTTTTTCGCGTCACCGCC
ACCGGGGACGGCTTCACCCTGCGGGAGGTGCCGGTGGACCCGCCCCTGACCAAGGTGTTCCCCGACGACG
AATCGGACGACGAATCGGACGACGGGGAGGACGGCGACCCGGACTCCCGGACGTTCGTCGCGTACGGGGA
CGACGGCGACCTGGCGGGCTTCGTGGTCGTCTCGTACTCCGGCTGGAACCGCCGGCTGACCGTCGAGGAC
ATCGAGGTCGCCCCGGAGCACCGGGGGCACGGGGTCGGGCGCGCGTTGATGGGGCTCGCGACGGAGTTCG
CCCGCGAGCGGGGCGCCGGGCACCTCTGGCTGGAGGTCACCAACGTCAACGCACCGGCGATCCACGCGTA
CCGGCGGATGGGGTTCACCCTCTGCGGCCTGGACACCGCCCTGTACGACGGCACCGCCTCGGACGGCGAG
CAGGCGCTCTACATGAGCATGCCCTGCCCCTAATCAGTACTGACAATAAAAAGATTCTTGTTTTCAAGAA
CTTGTCATTTGTATAGTTTTTTTATATTGTAGTTGTTCTATTTTAATCAAATGTTAGCGTGATTTATATT
TTTTTTCGCCTCGACATCATCTGCCCAGATGCGAAGTTAAGTGCGCAGAAAGTAATATCATGCGTCAATC
GTATGTGAATGCTGGTCGCTATACTGGCTTCATACCCAGCATTGACCTTTGGTATGAGCATCTGAAAAAC
AACCAGGTGTTGCAAAGTTAAACATCCTTCTTTGTTCATATAGAACCCACTATTCATGGTACTCCCCAAT
CGAATTTCACATTCTGGTTTTGAAATTACACACCACGTTAGCTTATAAGATTTCATATAACTTATTGATA
TACGGTTTCCATTGTTCGAATAGTTGAGGTTGTATGTAATTCGATTGAAGGGGCCATTTTTGTTTCCTAC
TTTTCCTGGGAGCTTATCCGATGCGCTTCAAAGCTGGAATTGTAAATATAGAGAAAAAGAAGGATGTTGT
TTTATTCTTGAAAGAGTATAATTTTACTTCTAGCAACTCTCCCACTTCGCTTGACTTCATTTATTTCTTG
GGCACATAGGCGTAGTAATCTAGACCAACAGATAATTTGCCGGAATGATATAGCGATTGGAAAATGAACT
GAAATTTTTTGCTGTCTTTCAATTTGACGGGCAGTTCATCAGGCGCGCCGTGACCGACCATATAAATACG
TTGAGAATGTTATTCTTCCTCGTAGTTGAAGTGGCTTCATAATTTCAGAACTCAATAGATAAACTAGGAT
GTTTTAAAGCAATTAATGCTCACAAGTAAGGAGCGACTCTCTTGCTTTTCGAATACTAAAAGTATCGTCC
CAACCCAGAAAAAAAGACCTCTTAACTGCAAAATAAACTCTATATATTTCTTCTAAAACAGTTTCAGGTT
GGATAGTATCGCATTCTCATCACTTCTAACTAGTAGGCCATGAGATATATTAACGTTTACTTGAGTTCTA
AGTTCTCCGAATTAGATGCACAGCACAAACAAGATTAGGTTTCACTTGGTACAAAATACGAACAGAGTTT
AAGGTCGTAATTTCATTTCGTTATTGATCCCCACAATCTATTCTTATCACAGTCATCAGATAGTCGCGAA
AAAGCATGCAGAAAAGGGGGTCGTCCCTATCTAAGTTGTAGCATTACAACAAATATGAC
Features (pLannotate 1.2.2; 12 found; start..end, strand, type, name):
     62..650     -  rep_origin     ori: high-copy-number ColE1/pMB1/pBR322/pUC origin of replication
   1303..1368    +  CDS            3xFLAG: three tandem FLAG® epitope tags, followed by an enterokinase cleavage site
   1372..5475    +  CDS            Cas9: Cas9 (Csn1) endonuclease from the Streptococcus pyogenes Type II CRISPR/Cas system generates RNA-guided double strand breaks in DNA
   5997..6284    +  CDS            MEP1 (fragment): MEP1_YEAST - Also known as AMT1. Experimental evidence at protein level: Swiss-Prot protein existence level 1. Transporter for ammonium (both charged and uncharged NH3 and NH4) to use as a nitrogen source. Can also transport methylamine. The affinity of MEP1 is about twenty times lower than that of MEP2. MEP3 has the lowest affinity. From Saccharomyces cerevisiae (strain ATCC 204508 / S288c) (Baker's yeast).
   6726..7115    +  CDS            CAPSD_BPMS2: Experimental evidence at protein level: Swiss-Prot protein existence level 1. Acts as a translational repressor of viral replicase synthesis late in infection. This latter function is the result of capsid protein interaction with an RNA hairpin which contains the replicase ribosome-binding site. From Escherichia phage MS2 (Bacteriophage MS2).
   7310..7327    -  promoter       ADH1 promoter (fragment): S. cerevisiae ADH1; promoter for alcohol dehydrogenase 1
   8175..8198    +  misc_RNA       sTRSV HHRz (fragment): hammerhead ribozyme from the tobacco ringspot virus satellite RNA (Khvorova et al., 2003)
   8232..8307    +  misc_RNA       gRNA scaffold: guide RNA scaffold for the Streptococcus pyogenes CRISPR/Cas9 system
   8312..8330    +  misc_RNA       MS2 stem loop: stem loop that binds the bacteriophage MS2 coat protein
   8917..9260    +  promoter       TEF promoter: Ashbya gossypii TEF promoter
   9267..9831    +  CDS            NrsR (fragment): nourseothricin acetyltransferase; Streptomyces noursei nat1; confers resistance to nourseothricin
   9839..10036   +  terminator     TEF terminator: Ashbya gossypii TEF terminator
