[The description below was written by a language model from this plasmid's Addgene catalogue record and pLannotate feature annotations shown in this document.]
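Description:
THI ONLY pALD4 T2 is an 11 kb yeast expression plasmid for Pichia pastoris, built on the BB3rN_AD backbone. It replicates in E. coli from a high-copy ColE1/pUC-type origin. Selection relies on a nourseothricin acetyltransferase gene flanked by the Ashbya gossypii TEF promoter and terminator, and the record lists nourseothricin as the selection in bacteria as well. No yeast replication origin is annotated, and the record does not state how the plasmid is maintained in Pichia.

The plasmid carries three expression units that together form a CRISPR/RNA-scaffold system for transcriptional regulation. The first unit uses pTEF2 to drive dCas9, the nuclease-inactive Streptococcus pyogenes Cas9, which carries an N-terminal 3xFLAG tag and, according to the construct name, an SV40 nuclear localisation signal. The second unit uses pPOR1 to express the bacteriophage MS2 coat protein with an SV40 NLS but with no activation domain attached. The third unit uses pALD4, a polymerase II promoter, to produce a guide RNA against target site T2 in the THI11 promoter. In this unit the annotation finds a hammerhead ribozyme fragment upstream of the guide. That placement fits ribozyme-mediated trimming of the transcript. The ribozyme is followed by the S. pyogenes gRNA scaffold and an MS2 stem loop, which recruits the coat protein. The short MEP1 and ADH1 promoter matches in the feature table are fragmentary hits and probably reflect similarity within the Pichia regulatory regions.

Because the MS2 protein has no effector fused to it, the plasmid serves as the non-activation control. It places dCas9 and the scaffold-bound MS2 protein at the THI11 promoter, so effects of binding alone can be separated from those of a recruited activator.
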