Addgene plasmid #161499: THI ONLY pALD4 T2
Purpose: Non activation control for CRISPR/RNA scaffold based transcription regulation in Pichia pastoris BB3rN_pTEF2_dCAS9(3xFLAG_SV40NLS)_pPOR1_MS2bind_only_SV40NLS_pALD4_THI11_T2_gRNA_MS2
Depositing lab: Brigitte Gasser & Diethard Mattanovich. Depositing organization: Austrian Centre of Industrial Biotechnology. Publication: Fine-Tuning of Transcription in Pichia pastoris Using dCas9 and RNA Scaffolds. Baumschabl M, Prielhofer R, Mattanovich D, Steiger MG. ACS Synth Biol. 2020 Dec 18;9(12):3202-3209. doi: 10.1021/acssynbio.0c00214. Epub 2020 Nov 12. PubMed 33180466.
Backbone
  Vector backbone: Addgene#98552 BB3rN_AD
  Backbone size w/o insert (bp): 3000
  Total vector size (bp): 11049
  Vector type: Yeast Expression
Growth in bacteria
  Bacterial resistance: Nourseothricin (clonNat), 50 μg/mL
  Growth temperature: 37°C
  Growth strain: DH5alpha
  Copy number: High Copy
Gene/Insert 1
  Gene/Insert name: dCAS9
  Promoter: pTEF2
  Cloning method: Unknown
  Sequencing primers: 5′ gaggtatgtaggcggtgcta; 3′ GTACTGTGTCGTGAAGGC
Gene/Insert 2
  Gene/Insert name: MS2 (non activation control NAC)
  Promoter: pPOR1
  Cloning method: Unknown
  Sequencing primers: 5′ GCCTTCACGACACAGTAC; 3′ GACAGTGGAGGAAAATAATGTGC
Gene/Insert 3
  Gene/Insert name: gRNA (Targeting T2 in the THI11 promoter)
  Promoter: pALD4
  Cloning method: Unknown
  Sequencing primers: 5′ GCACATTATTTTCCTCCACTGTC; 3′ ttatatttctctacaggggc
Terms and licenses: Academic/Nonprofit Terms; Industry Terms: Not Available to Industry
How to cite: THI ONLY pALD4 T2 was a gift from Brigitte Gasser & Diethard Mattanovich (Addgene plasmid # 161499 ; http://n2t.net/addgene:161499 ; RRID:Addgene_161499)
